Addgene plasmid #16591: PUMA Frag1-Luc
Depositing lab: Bert Vogelstein. Depositing organization: Johns Hopkins University and School of Medicine. Publication: PUMA induces the rapid apoptosis of colorectal cancer cells. Yu J, Zhang L, Hwang PM, Kinzler KW, Vogelstein B. Mol Cell. 2001 Mar . 7(3):673-82. 10.1016/S1097-2765(01)00213-1 PubMed 11463391.
Backbone
  Vector backbone: pBV-Luc
  Backbone manufacturer: Vogelstein Lab
  Backbone size w/o insert (bp): 4867
  Vector type: Mammalian Expression, Luciferase
Growth in bacteria
  Bacterial resistance: Ampicillin, 100 μg/mL
  Growth temperature: 37°C
  Growth strain: DH5alpha
  Copy number: High Copy
Gene/Insert
  Gene/Insert name: PUMA promotor fragment (alt name: PUMA)
  Species: H. sapiens (human)
  Insert size (bp): 493
  Entrez Gene: BBC3 (a.k.a. JFY-1, JFY1, PUMA)
  Tag / fusion protein: Luciferase (C terminal on backbone)
  Cloning method: Restriction Enzyme; 5′ cloning site KpnI (not destroyed); 3′ cloning site EcoRI (not destroyed)
  Sequencing primers: 5′ RVprimer3; 3′ LucNrev
Terms and licenses: Academic/Nonprofit Terms; Industry Terms: Not Available to Industry
Depositor comments: Contains consensus p53 binding sites BS1 and BS2, lying 230 and 144 bp upstream of the transcription start site. 5' end is 336 bp upstream of the putative transcription start site.
How to cite: PUMA Frag1-Luc was a gift from Bert Vogelstein (Addgene plasmid # 16591 ; http://n2t.net/addgene:16591 ; RRID:Addgene_16591)
