[The description below was written by a language model from this plasmid's Addgene catalogue record and pLannotate feature annotations shown in this document.]
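Description:
PUMA Frag1-Luc is a mammalian luciferase reporter plasmid built on the pBV-Luc backbone, carrying a 493 bp fragment of the human PUMA (BBC3) promoter cloned between KpnI and EcoRI sites upstream of firefly luciferase. According to the depositor, the fragment begins 336 bp upstream of the putative transcription start site and includes two consensus p53 binding sites, BS1 and BS2, located 230 and 144 bp upstream of that start site. Although the catalogue lists luciferase as a "C-terminal tag", the insert is a promoter fragment, so the arrangement is best read as a transcriptional reporter, in which luciferase output reflects the activity of the cloned regulatory DNA, rather than as a protein fusion.

The feature table, generated from a full 5,304 nt sequencing result, shows the enhanced luc+ coding sequence followed by an SV40 polyadenylation signal. Upstream of the cloning region lie a synthetic poly(A) signal and an RNA polymerase II transcriptional pause site from the human α2 globin gene, elements that limit read-through transcription from the backbone and so lower background signal. The PUMA insert itself is not annotated. It would lie in the unannotated stretch before luciferase, where the software's short match to a chicken β-actin promoter fragment is probably incidental. Small hits to SV40 large T antigen, TcR and lacZα likewise appear to be backbone remnants. Propagation in E. coli relies on a high-copy ColE1/pUC-type origin and ampicillin resistance (AmpR with its bla promoter), and an f1 origin is also present. No mammalian selection marker is annotated, which suits transient transfection. The construct is suited to assaying p53-dependent transcriptional activation of the PUMA promoter in the context of apoptosis studies in cancer cells.
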