Features (pLannotate 1.2.2; 12 found; start..end, strand, type, name):
      7..55      +  polyA_signal   poly(A) signal: synthetic polyadenylation signal
     69..160     +  misc_feature   pause site: RNA polymerase II transcriptional pause signal from the human α2 globin gene
    530..551     +  promoter       chicken β-actin promoter (fragment): contains a 21-bp deletion relative to the standard chicken β-actin promoter
    741..2393    +  CDS            luciferase: firefly luciferase; luc+; enhanced luc+ version of the luciferase gene
   2434..2555    -  polyA_signal   SV40 poly(A) signal: SV40 polyadenylation signal
   2578..2646    -  CDS            large T antigen (fragment): large T antigen from SV40 (simian virus 40)
   2662..2794    +  CDS            TcR (fragment): tetracycline efflux protein; tet; confers resistance to tetracycline
   2974..3562    -  rep_origin     ori: high-copy-number ColE1/pMB1/pBR322/pUC origin of replication
   3733..4593    -  CDS            AmpR: β-lactamase; bla; confers resistance to ampicillin, carbenicillin, and related antibiotics
   4594..4698    -  promoter       AmpR promoter: bla
   4725..5153    +  rep_origin     f1 ori (sequence partly withheld): f1 bacteriophage origin of replication; arrow indicates direction of (+) strand synthesis
   5185..5252    -  CDS            lacZα (fragment): LacZα fragment of β-galactosidase; lacZ fragment
>Addgene plasmid #16591 | PUMA Frag1-Luc | addgene full sequence | sequence record 424324 | Addgene NGS Result
GGCCGCAATAAAATATCTTTATTTTCATTACATCTGTGTGTTGGTTTTTTGTGTGAATCGATAGTACTAA
CATACGCTCTCCATCAAAACAAAACGAAACAAAACAAACTAGCAAAATAGGCTGTCCCCAGTGCAAGTGC
AGGTGCCAGAACATTTCTCTATCGATAGGTACCGCGAGACTGTGGCCTTGTGTCTGTGAGTACATCCTCT
GGGCTCTGCCTGCACGTGACTTTGTGGACCCTGGAACGCCCGTCGGTCGGTCTGTGTACGCATCGCTGGG
GGTGTGGATCTGTGGGTCCCAGTCAGTGTGTGTGTCCGACTGTCCCGGTGTCTGGGCGATCTCCCCACAC
CCCGCCGCACAGCGCCTGGGTCCTCCTTGCCTTGGGCTAGGCCCTGCCCGTCCCCCGCTGCAGGGAAACC
CCCGGCGCGGAGGCGGGGGGGGCGCGGCGCGCGCCTGCAAGTCCTGACTTGTCCGCGGCGGGCGGGGCCG
TAGCGTCACGCGGGGGCGGGGCGTGGGACCCGCCGGGCGGGGGCGGGGCGGGGCGGGGCGGGGCGGCTTT
GGAGCGGGCCCGGGATCCGCCGGGCGGCATGAGACGCGGCGCGAGCCACATGCGAGCGGGCGCCTGGCGG
CGGCGGCGGCACCAGCGATCCCAGCAGCGAATTCGGGTATATAATGGATCCGGTATCGAGATCTGCGATC
TAAGTAAGCTTGGCATTCCGGTACTGTTGGTAAAGCCACCATGGAAGACGCCAAAAACATAAAGAAAGGC
CCGGCGCCATTCTATCCGCTGGAAGATGGAACCGCTGGAGAGCAACTGCATAAGGCTATGAAGAGATACG
CCCTGGTTCCTGGAACAATTGCTTTTACAGATGCACATATCGAGGTGGACATCACTTACGCTGAGTACTT
CGAAATGTCCGTTCGGTTGGCAGAAGCTATGAAACGATATGGGCTGAATACAAATCACAGAATCGTCGTA
TGCAGTGAAAACTCTCTTCAATTCTTTATGCCGGTGTTGGGCGCGTTATTTATCGGAGTTGCAGTTGCGC
CCGCGAACGACATTTATAATGAACGTGAATTGCTCAACAGTATGGGCATTTCGCAGCCTACCGTGGTGTT
CGTTTCCAAAAAGGGGTTGCAAAAAATTTTGAACGTGCAAAAAAAGCTCCCAATCATCCAAAAAATTATT
ATCATGGATTCTAAAACGGATTACCAGGGATTTCAGTCGATGTACACGTTCGTCACATCTCATCTACCTC
CCGGTTTTAATGAATACGATTTTGTGCCAGAGTCCTTCGATAGGGACAAGACAATTGCACTGATCATGAA
CTCCTCTGGATCTACTGGTCTGCCTAAAGGTGTCGCTCTGCCTCATAGAACTGCCTGCGTGAGATTCTCG
CATGCCAGAGATCCTATTTTTGGCAATCAAATCATTCCGGATACTGCGATTTTAAGTGTTGTTCCATTCC
ATCACGGTTTTGGAATGTTTACTACACTCGGATATTTGATATGTGGATTTCGAGTCGTCTTAATGTATAG
ATTTGAAGAAGAGCTGTTTCTGAGGAGCCTTCAGGATTACAAGATTCAAAGTGCGCTGCTGGTGCCAACC
CTATTCTCCTTCTTCGCCAAAAGCACTCTGATTGACAAATACGATTTATCTAATTTACACGAAATTGCTT
CTGGTGGCGCTCCCCTCTCTAAGGAAGTCGGGGAAGCGGTTGCCAAGAGGTTCCATCTGCCAGGTATCAG
GCAAGGATATGGGCTCACTGAGACTACATCAGCTATTCTGATTACACCCGAGGGGGATGATAAACCGGGC
GCGGTCGGTAAAGTTGTTCCATTTTTTGAAGCGAAGGTTGTGGATCTGGATACCGGGAAAACGCTGGGCG
TTAATCAAAGAGGCGAACTGTGTGTGAGAGGTCCTATGATTATGTCCGGTTATGTAAACAATCCGGAAGC
GACCAACGCCTTGATTGACAAGGATGGATGGCTACATTCTGGAGACATAGCTTACTGGGACGAAGACGAA
CACTTCTTCATCGTTGACCGCCTGAAGTCTCTGATTAAGTACAAAGGCTATCAGGTGGCTCCCGCTGAAT
TGGAATCCATCTTGCTCCAACACCCCAACATCTTCGACGCAGGTGTCGCAGGTCTTCCCGACGATGACGC
CGGTGAACTTCCCGCCGCCGTTGTTGTTTTGGAGCACGGAAAGACGATGACGGAAAAAGAGATCGTGGAT
TACGTCGCCAGTCAAGTAACAACCGCGAAAAAGTTGCGCGGAGGAGTTGTGTTTGTGGACGAAGTACCGA
AAGGTCTTACCGGAAAACTCGACGCAAGAAAAATCAGAGAGATCCTCATAAAGGCCAAGAAGGGCGGAAA
GATCGCCGTGTAATTCTAGAGTCGGGGCGGCCGGCCGCTTCGAGCAGACATGATAAGATACATTGATGAG
TTTGGACAAACCACAACTAGAATGCAGTGAAAAAAATGCTTTATTTGTGAAATTTGTGATGCTATTGCTT
TATTTGTAACCATTATAAGCTGCAATAAACAAGTTAACAACAACAATTGCATTCATTTTATGTTTCAGGT
TCAGGGGGAGGTGTGGGAGGTTTTTTAAAGCAAGTAAAACCTCTACAAATGTGGTAAAATCGATAAGGAT
CCGTCGACCGATGCCCTTGAGAGCCTTCAACCCAGTCAGCTCCTTCCGGTGGGCGCGGGGCATGACTATC
GTCGCCGCACTTATGACTGTCTTCTTTATCATGCAACTCGTAGGACAGGTGCCGGCAGCGCTCTTCCGCT
TCCTCGCTCACTGACTCGCTGCGCTCGGTCGTTCGGCTGCGGCGAGCGGTATCAGCTCACTCAAAGGCGG
TAATACGGTTATCCACAGAATCAGGGGATAACGCAGGAAAGAACATGTGAGCAAAAGGCCAGCAAAAGGC
CAGGAACCGTAAAAAGGCCGCGTTGCTGGCGTTTTTCCATAGGCTCCGCCCCCCTGACGAGCATCACAAA
AATCGACGCTCAAGTCAGAGGTGGCGAAACCCGACAGGACTATAAAGATACCAGGCGTTTCCCCCTGGAA
GCTCCCTCGTGCGCTCTCCTGTTCCGACCCTGCCGCTTACCGGATACCTGTCCGCCTTTCTCCCTTCGGG
AAGCGTGGCGCTTTCTCATAGCTCACGCTGTAGGTATCTCAGTTCGGTGTAGGTCGTTCGCTCCAAGCTG
GGCTGTGTGCACGAACCCCCCGTTCAGCCCGACCGCTGCGCCTTATCCGGTAACTATCGTCTTGAGTCCA
ACCCGGTAAGACACGACTTATCGCCACTGGCAGCAGCCACTGGTAACAGGATTAGCAGAGCGAGGTATGT
AGGCGGTGCTACAGAGTTCTTGAAGTGGTGGCCTAACTACGGCTACACTAGAAGAACAGTATTTGGTATC
TGCGCTCTGCTGAAGCCAGTTACCTTCGGAAAAAGAGTTGGTAGCTCTTGATCCGGCAAACAAACCACCG
CTGGTAGCGGTGGTTTTTTTGTTTGCAAGCAGCAGATTACGCGCAGAAAAAAAGGATCTCAAGAAGATCC
TTTGATCTTTTCTACGGGGTCTGACGCTCAGTGGAACGAAAACTCACGTTAAGGGATTTTGGTCATGAGA
TTATCAAAAAGGATCTTCACCTAGATCCTTTTAAATTAAAAATGAAGTTTTAAATCAATCTAAAGTATAT
ATGAGTAAACTTGGTCTGACAGTTACCAATGCTTAATCAGTGAGGCACCTATCTCAGCGATCTGTCTATT
TCGTTCATCCATAGTTGCCTGACTCCCCGTCGTGTAGATAACTACGATACGGGAGGGCTTACCATCTGGC
CCCAGTGCTGCAATGATACCGCGAGACCCACGCTCACCGGCTCCAGATTTATCAGCAATAAACCAGCCAG
CCGGAAGGGCCGAGCGCAGAAGTGGTCCTGCAACTTTATCCGCCTCCATCCAGTCTATTAATTGTTGCCG
GGAAGCTAGAGTAAGTAGTTCGCCAGTTAATAGTTTGCGCAACGTTGTTGCCATTGCTACAGGCATCGTG
GTGTCACGCTCGTCGTTTGGTATGGCTTCATTCAGCTCCGGTTCCCAACGATCAAGGCGAGTTACATGAT
CCCCCATGTTGTGCAAAAAAGCGGTTAGCTCCTTCGGTCCTCCGATCGTTGTCAGAAGTAAGTTGGCCGC
AGTGTTATCACTCATGGTTATGGCAGCACTGCATAATTCTCTTACTGTCATGCCATCCGTAAGATGCTTT
TCTGTGACTGGTGAGTACTCAACCAAGTCATTCTGAGAATAGTGTATGCGGCGACCGAGTTGCTCTTGCC
CGGCGTCAATACGGGATAATACCGCGCCACATAGCAGAACTTTAAAAGTGCTCATCATTGGAAAACGTTC
TTCGGGGCGAAAACTCTCAAGGATCTTACCGCTGTTGAGATCCAGTTCGATGTAACCCACTCGTGCACCC
AACTGATCTTCAGCATCTTTTACTTTCACCAGCGTTTCTGGGTGAGCAAAAACAGGAAGGCAAAATGCCG
CAAAAAAGGGAATAAGGGCGACACGGAAATGTTGAATACTCATACTCTTCCTTTTTCAATATTATTGAAG
CATTTATCAGGGTTATTGTCTCATGAGCGGATACATATTTGAATGTATTTAGAAAAATAAACAAATAGGG
GTTCCGCGCACATTTCCCCGAAAAGTGCCACCTG
[124 nt withheld, positions 4725-4848]
C
[91 nt withheld, positions 4850-4940]
A
[49 nt withheld, positions 4942-4990]
CCTTTGACGTTGGAGTCCACGTTCTTT
[37 nt withheld, positions 5018-5054]
ACCCTATCTCGGTCTATTCTTTTGATTTATAAGGGATTTTGCCGATTTCGGCCTATTGGTTAAAAAATGA
GCTGATTTAACAAAAATTTAACGCGAATTTTAACAAAATATTAACGCTTACAATTTGCCATTCGCCATTC
AGGCTGCGCAACTGTTGGGAAGGGCGATCGGTGCGGGCCTCTTCGCTATTACGCCAGCCCAAGCTACCAT
GATAAGTAAGTAATATTAAGGTACGGGAGGTACTTGGAGC
