>Addgene plasmid #16591 | PUMA Frag1-Luc | addgene partial sequence | sequence record 55781 | RVprimer3 5'-CTAGCAAAATAGGCTGTCCC-3'
TTTCTCTATCGATAGGTACCGCGAGACTGTGGCCTTGTGTCTGTGAGTACATCCTCTGGGCTCTGCCTGC
ACGTGACTTTGTGGACCCTGGAACGCCCGTCGGTCGGTCTGTGTACGCATCGCTGGGGGTGTGGATCTGT
GGGTCCCAGTCAGTGTGTGTGTCCGACTGTCCCGGTGTCTGGGCGATCTCCCC
